>Addgene plasmid #192725 | pDONR221-kcnj6 | addgene full sequence | sequence record 377331 | Addgene NGS Result
CTTTCCTGCGTTATCCCCTGATTCTGTGGATAACCGTATTACCGCCTTTGAGTGAGCTGATACCGCTCGC
CGCAGCCGAACGACCGAGCGCAGCGAGTCAGTGAGCGAGGAAGCGGAAGAGCGCCCAATACGCAAACCGC
CTCTCCCCGCGCGTTGGCCGATTCATTAATGCAGCTGGCACGACAGGTTTCCCGACTGGAAAGCGGGCAG
TGAGCGCAACGCAATTAATACGCGTACCGCTAGCCAGGAAGAGTTTGTAGAAACGCAAAAAGGCCATCCG
TCAGGATGGCCTTCTGCTTAGTTTGATGCCTGGCAGTTTATGGCGGGCGTCCTGCCCGCCACCCTCCGGG
CCGTTGCTTCACAACGTTCAAATCCGCTCCCGGCGGATTTGTCCTACTCAGGAGAGCGTTCACCGACAAA
CAACAGATAAAACGAAAGGCCCAGTCTTCCGACTGAGCCTTTCGTTTTATTTGATGCCTGGCAGTTCCCT
ACTCTCGCGTTAACGCTAGCATGGATGTTTTCCCAGTCACGACGTTGTAAAACGACGGCCAGTCTTAAGC
TCGGGCCCCAAATAATGATTTTATTTTGACTGATAGTGACCTGTTCGTTGCAACAAATTGATGAGCAATG
CTTTTTTATAATGCCAACTTTGTACAAAAAAGCAGGCTATGGCCAAGCTGACAGAATCCATGGCTCAGAA
TCTTCCAGAAGTCCAGATGGAGCAGGATGTCGAGAGCACCGTCACGGTTCGACAACCCAAGCTGCCCAAG
CAGGCGCGGGACGACATCCCCAAACCGCTGCAGGAGCGGGAGCGCGCCAAGCAGAAGACCCAGCGCTACG
TCCGCAAAGACGGCAAGTGCAACGTGCACCACGGAAACGTGCGGGAGACCTACCGCTACCTGACGGACAT
CTTCACCACGCTGGTGGACCTCAAGTGGAGGTTCAACCTGTTCATCTTCGTGCTGGTCTACACCGTCACC
TGGCTGTTCTTCGGCTTCATGTGGTGGCTGATCGCCTACATTCGAGGAGATCTGGAGCACATCGGAGACA
ACCAGTGGACTCCCTGCGTCAACAACCTGAACGGCTTCGTGTCCGCATTCCTGTTCTCGATAGAGACTGA
GACCACCATCGGCTACGGCCACCGCGTCATCACCGACAAGTGTCCGGAGGGCATCGTGCTGCTGCTGGTG
CAGTCGGTGCTGGGCTCCATCGTCAACGCCTTCATGGTGGGCTGCATGTTCGTCAAGATCTCGCAGCCCA
AGAAGCGCGCCGAGACGCTGGTCTTCTCCACCAACGCCGTCATCTCCATGCGGGACGGCCGGCTCTGCCT
GATGTTCCGCGTGGGAGACCTCAGAAACTCGCACATCGTGGAGGCGTCCATTAGAGCCAAGCTGATCAAG
TCCAAACAGACCAAGGAGGGCGAGTTCATCCCGCTCAATCAGACGGACATAAACGTGGGCTACGACACCG
GAGACGACCGGCTCTTCCTGGTGTCTCCGCTCATCATCTGCCACGAGATCAACCAGCACAGCCCCTTCTG
GGAGATCTCCAGAGAGCACATGGCCAAGGAGGAGCTGGAGATCGTGGTGATCCTGGAGGGCATGGTGGAG
GCCACAGGCATGACGTGTCAGGCGCGCAGCTCATACGTGGCCAGCGAGATCAAGTGGGGTTACCGCTTCA
CGCCAGTGCTGACGCTGGAGGACGGCTTCTACGAGGTGGACTACAACAGCTTCCACGAGATCTACGAGAC
CAACACGCCCAGCTGCAGCGCGCGAGAGCTGGCCGAGATGACGGCGCGCGCCCGCCTGCCGCTCACCTGG
TCGGTGGCCAGCAAACTGAGCCAGCTGGAGCCGCAGGAGCCGCCGGAGGAGCTGACGGAGAGGAACGGAG
ACGTCGCCAACATGGAGAGCGAGTCCAAAGTGTAGACCCAGCTTTCTTGTACAAAGTTGGCATTATAAGA
AAGCATTGCTTATCAATTTGTTGCAACGAACAGGTCACTATCAGTCAAAATAAAATCATTATTTGCCATC
CAGCTGATATCCCCTATAGTGAGTCGTATTACATGGTCATAGCTGTTTCCTGGCAGCTCTGGCCCGTGTC
TCAAAATCTCTGATGTTACATTGCACAAGATAAAAATATATCATCATGAACAATAAAACTGTCTGCTTAC
ATAAACAGTAATACAAGGGGTGTTATGAGCCATATTCAACGGGAAACGTCGAGGCCGCGATTAAATTCCA
ACATGGATGCTGATTTATATGGGTATAAATGGGCTCGCGATAATGTCGGGCAATCAGGTGCGACAATCTA
TCGCTTGTATGGGAAGCCCGATGCGCCAGAGTTGTTTCTGAAACATGGCAAAGGTAGCGTTGCCAATGAT
GTTACAGATGAGATGGTCAGACTAAACTGGCTGACGGAATTTATGCCTCTTCCGACCATCAAGCATTTTA
TCCGTACTCCTGATGATGCATGGTTACTCACCACTGCGATCCCCGGAAAAACAGCATTCCAGGTATTAGA
AGAATATCCTGATTCAGGTGAAAATATTGTTGATGCGCTGGCAGTGTTCCTGCGCCGGTTGCATTCGATT
CCTGTTTGTAATTGTCCTTTTAACAGCGATCGCGTATTTCGTCTCGCTCAGGCGCAATCACGAATGAATA
ACGGTTTGGTTGATGCGAGTGATTTTGATGACGAGCGTAATGGCTGGCCTGTTGAACAAGTCTGGAAAGA
AATGCATAAACTTTTGCCATTCTCACCGGATTCAGTCGTCACTCATGGTGATTTCTCACTTGATAACCTT
ATTTTTGACGAGGGGAAATTAATAGGTTGTATTGATGTTGGACGAGTCGGAATCGCAGACCGATACCAGG
ATCTTGCCATCCTATGGAACTGCCTCGGTGAGTTTTCTCCTTCATTACAGAAACGGCTTTTTCAAAAATA
TGGTATTGATAATCCTGATATGAATAAATTGCAGTTTCATTTGATGCTCGATGAGTTTTTCTAATCAGAA
TTGGTTAATTGGTTGTAACACTGGCAGAGCATTACGCTGACTTGACGGGACGGCGCAAGCTCATGACCAA
AATCCCTTAACGTGAGTTACGCGTCGTTCCACTGAGCGTCAGACCCCGTAGAAAAGATCAAAGGATCTTC
TTGAGATCCTTTTTTTCTGCGCGTAATCTGCTGCTTGCAAACAAAAAAACCACCGCTACCAGCGGTGGTT
TGTTTGCCGGATCAAGAGCTACCAACTCTTTTTCCGAAGGTAACTGGCTTCAGCAGAGCGCAGATACCAA
ATACTGTTCTTCTAGTGTAGCCGTAGTTAGGCCACCACTTCAAGAACTCTGTAGCACCGCCTACATACCT
CGCTCTGCTAATCCTGTTACCAGTGGCTGCTGCCAGTGGCGATAAGTCGTGTCTTACCGGGTTGGACTCA
AGACGATAGTTACCGGATAAGGCGCAGCGGTCGGGCTGAACGGGGGGTTCGTGCACACAGCCCAGCTTGG
AGCGAACGACCTACACCGAACTGAGATACCTACAGCGTGAGCTATGAGAAAGCGCCACGCTTCCCGAAGG
GAGAAAGGCGGACAGGTATCCGGTAAGCGGCAGGGTCGGAACAGGAGAGCGCACGAGGGAGCTTCCAGGG
GGAAACGCCTGGTATCTTTATAGTCCTGTCGGGTTTCGCCACCTCTGACTTGAGCGTCGATTTTTGTGAT
GCTCGTCAGGGGGGCGGAGCCTATGGAAAAACGCCAGCAACGCGGCCTTTTTACGGTTCCTGGCCTTTTG
CTGGCCTTTTGCTCACATGTT
Features (pLannotate 1.2.2; 10 found; start..end, strand, type, name):
    121..213     +  CDS            lacI (fragment): lac repressor; lacI; The lac repressor binds to the lac operator to inhibit transcription in E. coli. This inhibition can be relieved by adding lactose or isopropyl-β-D-thiogalactopyranoside (IPTG).
    268..295     -  terminator     rrnB T2 terminator: transcription terminator T2 from the E. coli rrnB gene
    427..470     +  terminator     rrnB T1 terminator: Escherichia coli rrnB; transcription terminator T1 from the E. coli rrnB gene
    517..553     -  CDS            lacZα (fragment): LacZα fragment of β-galactosidase; lacZ fragment
    569..668     +  protein_bind   attL1: mutant version of attL; recombination site for the Gateway® LR reaction LR Clonase™
    669..1922    +  CDS            Kcnj6: KCNJ6_RAT - Also known as Girk2, Kcnj7. Experimental evidence at protein level: Swiss-Prot protein existence level 1. This potassium channel is controlled by G proteins. It may be involved in the regulation of insulin secretion by glucose and/or neurotransmitters. Inward rectifier potassium channels are characterized by a greater tendency to allow potassium to flow into the cell rather than out of it. Their voltage dependence is regulated by the concentration of extracellular potassium; as external potassium is raised, the voltage range of the channel opening shifts to more positive voltages.
   1926..2025    -  protein_bind   attL2: mutant version of attL; recombination site for the Gateway® LR reaction LR Clonase™
   2043..2061    -  promoter       T7 promoter: promoter for bacteriophage T7 RNA polymerase
   2195..3004    +  CDS            KanR: aminoglycoside phosphotransferase; aph(3')-Ia; confers resistance to kanamycin in bacteria or G418 (Geneticin®) in eukaryotes
   3151..3739    +  rep_origin     ori: high-copy-number ColE1/pMB1/pBR322/pUC origin of replication
