[The description below was written by a language model from this plasmid's Addgene catalogue record and pLannotate feature annotations shown in this document.]
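Description:
pDONR221-kcnj6 is a Gateway entry clone built on the Invitrogen pDONR221 backbone and carrying the coding sequence of zebrafish (Danio rerio) kcnj6. It is a small bacterial plasmid of about 3.8 kb, maintained at high copy number in E. coli through a ColE1/pUC-type origin and selected with kanamycin via an aminoglycoside phosphotransferase (KanR) gene. Upstream of the cloning region sit the rrnB T1 and T2 transcription terminators, which insulate the insert from read-through transcription, along with short residual fragments annotated as lacI and lacZα that are backbone remnants rather than functional genes.

The payload is a roughly 1.26 kb open reading frame flanked by attL1 and attL2, the recombination sites produced when an attB-flanked PCR product is recombined into a donor vector. The automated annotation labels the insert by similarity to rat Kcnj6 (GIRK2), a G protein-gated inward rectifier potassium channel; the catalogue fields identify it as the zebrafish homolog of human KCNJ6. The depositor notes a short insertion at the 5' end of the coding sequence that is identical to the human KCNJ6 sequence. No promoter drives the insert, as is expected for an entry clone; a T7 promoter lies just outside attL2, oriented back toward the insert, and M13 primer sites flank the cassette for sequence verification. The construct is not meant for expression itself. It serves as a source from which the kcnj6 coding sequence can be moved by an LR Clonase reaction into attR-containing destination vectors that supply the promoters, tags or other elements needed for a given experiment. The record does not specify any particular downstream application.
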