Addgene plasmid #192725: pDONR221-kcnj6
Purpose: Gateway entry vector encoding zebrafish kcnj6
Depositing lab: Summer Thyme. Depositing organization: University of Alabama at Birmingham.
Backbone
  Vector backbone: pDONR221
  Backbone manufacturer: Invitrogen
  Vector type: Gateway Entry Vector
Growth in bacteria
  Bacterial resistance: Kanamycin, 50 μg/mL
  Growth temperature: 37°C
  Growth strain: DH5alpha
  Copy number: High Copy
Gene/Insert
  Gene/Insert name: kcnj6
  Species: D. rerio (zebrafish)
  Insert size (bp): 1257
  Mutation: 5' insertion of ATGGCCAAGCTGACAGAATCC, identical to human KCNJ6
  Entrez Gene: kcnj6
  Promoter: None
  Cloning method: Gateway Cloning
  Sequencing primers: 5′ M13 forward; 3′ M13 reverse
Terms and licenses: Academic/Nonprofit Terms; Industry Terms: Not Available to Industry
Depositor comments: cDNA encodes homolog of human KCNJ6
How to cite: pDONR221-kcnj6 was a gift from Summer Thyme (Addgene plasmid # 192725 ; http://n2t.net/addgene:192725 ; RRID:Addgene_192725)
